>Addgene plasmid #174228 | pscALPSpuro-Nipah V | addgene full sequence | sequence record 343777 | Addgene NGS Result
GGGTTAGGCGTTTTGCGCTGCTTCGCGATGTACGGGCCAGATATACGCGCTGTGGAATGTGTGTCAGTTA
GGGTGTGGAAAGTCCCCAGGCTCCCCAGCAGGCAGAAGTATGCAAAGCATGCATCTCAATTAGTCAGCAA
CCAGGTGTGGAAAGTCCCCAGGCTCCCCAGCAGGCAGAAGTATGCAAAGCATGCATCTCAATTAGTCAGC
AACCATAGTCCCGCCCCTAACTCCGCCCATCCCGCCCCTAACTCCGCCCAGTTCCGCCCATTCTCCGCCC
CATGGCTGACTAATTTTTTTTATTTATGCAGAGGCCGAGGCCGCCTCTGCCTCTGAGCTATTCCAGAAGT
AGTGAGGAGGCTTTTTTGGAGGCCTAGGCTTTTGCAAAAAGCTCGCGTTGACATTGATTATTGACTAGTT
ATTAATAGTAATCAATTACGGGGTCATTAGTTCATAGCCCATATATGGAGTTCCGCGTTACATAACTTAC
GGTAAATGGCCCGCCTGGCTGACCGCCCAACGACCCCCGCCCATTGACGTCAATAATGACGTATGTTCCC
ATAGTAACGCCAATAGGGACTTTCCATTGACGTCAATGGGTGGAGTATTTACGGTAAACTGCCCACTTGG
CAGTACATCAAGTGTATCATATGCCAAGTACGCCCCCTATTGACGTCAATGACGGTAAATGGCCCGCCTG
GCATTATGCCCAGTACATGACCTTATGGGACTTTCCTACTTGGCAGTACATCTACGTATTAGTCATCGCT
ATTACCATGGTGATGCGGTTTTGGCAGTACATCAATGGGCGTGGATAGCGGTTTGACTCACGGGGATTTC
CAAGTCTCCACCCCATTGACGTCAATGGGAGTTTGTTTTGGCACCAAAATCAACGGGACTTTCCAAAATG
TCGTAACAACTCCGCCCCATTGACGCAAATGGGCGGTAGGCGTGTACGGTGGGAGGTCTATATAAGCAGC
GCGTTTTGCCTGTACTGGGTCTCTCTGGTTAGACCAGATCTGAGCCTGGGAGCTCTCTGGCTAACTAGGG
AACCCACTGCTTAAGCCTCAATAAAGCTTGCCTTGAGTGCTTCAAGTAGTGTGTGCCCGTCTGTTGTGTG
ACTCTGGTAACTAGAGATCCCTCAGACCCTTTTAGTCAGTGTGGAAAATCTCTAGCAGTGGCGCCCGAAC
AGGGACTTGAAAGCGAAAGGGAAACCAGAGGAGCTCTCTCGACGCAGGACTCGGCTTGCTGAAGCGCGCA
CGGCAAGAGGCGAGGGGCGGCGACTGGTGAGTACGCCAAAAATTTTGACTAGCGGAGGCTAGAAGGAGAG
AGATGGGTGCGAGAGCGTCAGTATTAAGCGGGGGAGAATTAGATCGCGATGGGAAAAAATTCGGTTAAGG
CCAGGGGGAAAGAAAAAATATAAATTAAAACATATAGTATGGGCAAGCAGGGAGCTAGAACGATTCGCAG
TTAATCCTGGCCTGTTAGAAACATCAGAAGGCTGTAGACAAATACTGGGACAGCTACAACCATCCCTTCA
GACAGGATCAGAAGAACTTAGATCATTATATAATACAGTAGCAACCCTCTATTGTGTGCATCAAAGGATA
GAGATAAAAGACACCAAGGAAGCTTTAGACAAGATAGAGGAAGAGCAAAACAAAAGTAAGACCACCGCAC
AGCAAGCGGCCGGCCGCTGATCTTCAGACCTGGAGGAGGAGATATGAGGGACAATTGGAGAAGTGAATTA
TATAAATATAAAGTAGTAAAAATTGAACCATTAGGAGTAGCACCCACCAAGGCAAAGAGAAGAGTGGTGC
AGAGAGAAAAAAGAGCAGTGGGAATAGGAGCTTTGTTCCTTGGGTTCTTGGGAGCAGCAGGAAGCACTAT
GGGCGCAGCGTCAATGACGCTGACGGTACAGGCCAGACAATTATTGTCTGGTATAGTGCAGCAGCAGAAC
AATTTGCTGAGGGCTATTGAGGCGCAACAGCATCTGTTGCAACTCACAGTCTGGGGCATCAAGCAGCTCC
AGGCAAGAATCCTGGCTGTGGAAAGATACCTAAAGGATCAACAGCTCCTGGGGATTTGGGGTTGCTCTGG
AAAACTCATTTGCACCACTGCTGTGCCTTGGAATGCTAGTTGGAGTAATAAATCTCTGGAACAGATTTGG
AATCACACGACCTGGATGGAGTGGGACAGAGAATTAACAATTACACAAGCTTAATACACTCCTTAATTGA
AGAATCGCAAAACCAGCAAGAAAAGAATGAACAAGAATTATTGGAATTAGATAAATGGGCAAGTTTGTGG
AATTGGTTTAACATAACAAATTGGCTGTGGTATATAAAATTATTCATAATGATAGTAGGAGGCTTGGTAG
GTTTAAGAATAGTTTTTGCTGTACTTTCTATAGTGAATAGAGTTAGGCAGGGATATTCACCATTATCGTT
TCAGACCCACCTCCCAACCCCGAGGGGACCCGACAGGCCCGAAGGAATAGAAGAAGAAGGTGGAGAGAGA
GACAGAGACAGATCCATTCGATTAGTGAACGGATCGGCACTGCGTGCGCCAATTCTGCAGACAAATGGCA
GTATTCATCCACAATTTTAAAAGAAAAGGGGGGATTGGGGGGTACAGTGCAGGGGAAAGAATAGTAGACA
TAATAGCAACAGACATACAAACTAAAGAATTACAAAAACAAATTACAAAAATTCAAAATTTTCGGGTTTA
TTACAGGGACAGCAGAGATCCAGTTTGGTTAATTAACTGCAGCCCCGATAAAATAAAAGATTTTATTTAG
TCTCCAGAAAAAGGGGGGAATGAAAGACCCCACCTGTAGGTTTGGCAAGCTAGCTGCAGTAACGCCATTT
TGCAAGGCATGGAAAAATACCAAACCAAGAATAGAGAAGTTCAGATCAAGGGCGGGTACATGAAAATAGC
TAACGTTGGGCCAAACAGGATATCTGCGGTGAGCAGTTTCGGCCCCGGCCCGGGGCCAAGAACAGATGGT
CACCGCAGTTTCGGCCCCGGCCCGAGGCCAAGAACAGATGGTCCCCAGATATGGCCCAACCCTCAGCAGT
TTCTTAAGACCCATCAGATGTTTCCAGGCTCCCCCAAGGACCTGAAATGACCCTGCGCCTTATTTGAATT
AACCAATCAGCCTGCTTCTCGCTTCTGTTCGCGCGCTTCTGCTTCCCGAGCTCTATAAAAGAGCTCACAA
CCCCTCACTCGGCGCGCCAGTCCTCCGACAGACTGAGTCGCCCGGGGGTCTAGAAGCGCTGGATCCGTTT
AAACGCGGCCGCCATGGATAAACTTGAACTGGTCAACGACGGATTGAACATAATAGACTTTATACAAAAA
AACCAGAAGGAGATTCAGAAAACATATGGCAGAAGCTCTATACAGCAACCTTCTATAAAAGACCAGACCA
AGGCCTGGGAGGATTTCCTCCAGTGTACCTCTGGCGAGTCAGAGCAGGTTGAGGGTGGGATGAGCAAGGA
CGACGGAGATGTGGAGCGACGAAATCTTGAGGATCTCTCAAGTACGTCCCCTACCGATGGCACCATAGGT
AAGCGAGTGTCCAATACCCGAGACTGGGCGGAAGGTTCCGACGACATACAACTGGACCCTGTTGTCACCG
ATGTTGTGTACCACGATCATGGCGGCGAGTGTACTGGCTATGGGTTCACCAGTAGTCCAGAACGAGGTTG
GAGCGACTACACCAGCGGAGCAAATAACGGTAATGTTTGTCTGGTTTCTGATGCAAAAATGTTGTCTTAC
GCGCCGGAAATTGCTGTGTCTAAAGAAGATAGGGAGACCGATTTGGTGCATCTTGAGAACAAGCTCTCCA
CTACCGGACTCAATCCGACCGCTGTGCCATTTACCCTGAGAAATCTCTCCGATCCCGCCAAAGACTCACC
AGTAATCGCCGAGCATTACTACGGGTTGGGGGTCAAAGAACAAAATGTTGGACCTCAGACTAGCCGGAAC
GTGAATCTCGATTCTATCAAGCTCTACACATCAGATGATGAAGAGGCGGATCAACTGGAGTTTGAAGACG
AGTTTGCTGGGTCATCTAGCGAGGTCATCGTAGGAATCTCCCCAGAAGATGAGGAGCCCTCCTCCGTGGG
TGGCAAGCCTAACGAGAGTATCGGTAGAACGATAGAGGGCCAATCTATAAGAGACAACCTCCAAGCTAAA
GACAACAAATCAACGGACGTACCGGGCGCTGGACCAAAGGACAGTGCGGTTAAGGAAGAGCCTCCCCAGA
AACGACTTCCCATGCTTGCCGAAGAGTTTGAGTGTAGTGGCTCCGAGGACCCTATAATCCGAGAACTGCT
GAAAGAGAACTCACTCATAAACTGTCAGCAGGGCAAAGACGCCCAACCCCCGTATCACTGGAGCATCGAG
CGGTCCATATCTCCCGATAAGACAGAAATAGTAAACGGGGCAGTCCAGACAGCCGATCGCCAAAGACCTG
GCACACCTATGCCCAAGTCCAGAGGCATACCCATAAAGAAGGGACACAGAAGAGAAATTAGTATCTGTTG
GGATGGGAAGCGAGCTTGGGTCGAGGAGTGGTGTAACCCTGCGTGCAGCAGGATAACTCCTTTGCCAAGA
CGACAAGAATGTCAGTGTGGTGAATGTCCAACCGAGTGCTTTCATTGTGGTTAAGAATTCTCGACCTTGA
CTGGCGGCGCGACCTTGAGGCCTGCGTTCGCCTCAGTTGCCCCCTCTGTGCAATGGGGAGACGCGCCTCA
TCGCTTGACAACGGCCGAAGAGCCGCCGCGCTTCCGTCTCCCGCGTGCGCGCGCCATGCTGCCCACCCCC
GTTCCGCACTGACCCTCCCCCGTGCCCCGCGTCCCGTACTGCCGCCCCGCCCCGAGTCCCATGCCGCAGC
CACCGCGACGGAGCCCGCAGGCGGGAACCTGCCTCCGCGCGTTAGCGCGCACGCGCGCCTCATGTGTCGT
CCCCATCAGCGCCGGCTTCCGTCTATAGGCCAGATGCACTGTCACTCTGGCGAAGTCGCAGACCCGATTG
GCCGGGACGGAGGCGCGAGACCGGGTTGCGGGCGGGGCCGAACGTGGTATAAAAGGGGCGGGAGGCCAGG
CTCGTGCCGTTTTGCAGACGCCACCGCCGAGGAAAACCGTGTACTATTAGCCACGCGTGCCACCATGACC
GAGTACAAGCCCACGGTGCGCCTCGCCACCCGCGACGACGTCCCCCGGGCCGTACGCACCCTCGCCGCCG
CGTTCGCCGACTACCCCGCCACGCGCCACACCGTCGACCCGGACCGCCACATCGAGCGGGTCACCGAGCT
GCAAGAACTCTTCCTCACGCGCGTCGGGCTCGACATCGGCAAGGTGTGGGTCGCGGACGACGGCGCCGCG
GTGGCGGTCTGGACCACGCCGGAGAGCGTCGAAGCGGGGGCGGTGTTCGCCGAGATCGGCCCGCGCATGG
CCGAGTTGAGCGGTTCCCGGCTGGCCGCGCAGCAACAGATGGAAGGCCTCCTGGCGCCGCACCGGCCCAA
GGAGCCCGCGTGGTTCCTGGCCACCGTCGGCGTCTCGCCCGACCACCAGGGCAAGGGTCTGGGCAGCGCC
GTCGTGCTCCCCGGAGTGGAGGCGGCCGAGCGCGCCGGGGTGCCCGCCTTCCTGGAGACCTCCGCGCCCC
GCAACCTCCCCTTCTACGAGCGGCTCGGCTTCACCGTCACCGCCGACGTCGAGGTGCCCGAAGGACCGCG
CACCTGGTGCATGACCCGCAAGCCCGGTGCCTGAGCGATCGCTAATCAACCTCTGGATTACAAAATTTGT
GAAAGATTGACTGGTATTCTTAACTATGTTGCTCCTTTTACGCTATGTGGATACGCTGCTTTAATGCCTT
TGTATCATGCTATTGCTTCCCGTATGGCTTTCATTTTCTCCTCCTTGTATAAATCCTGGTTGCTGTCTCT
TTATGAGGAGTTGTGGCCCGTTGTCAGGCAACGTGGCGTGGTGTGCACTGTGTTTGCTGACGCAACCCCC
ACTGGTTGGGGCATTGCCACCACCTGTCAGCTCCTTTCCGGGACTTTCGCTTTCCCCCTCCCTATTGCCA
CGGCGGAACTCATCGCCGCCTGCCTTGCCCGCTGCTGGACAGGGGCTCGGCTGTTGGGCACTGACAATTC
CGTGGTGTTGTCGGGGAAGCTGACGTCCTTTCCATGGCTGCTCGCCTGTGTTGCCACCTGGATTCTGCGC
GGGACGTCCTTCTGCTACGTCCCTTCGGCCCTCAATCCAGCGGACCTTCCTTCCCGCGGCCTGCTGCCGG
CTCTGCGGCCTCTTCCGCGTCTTCGCCTTCGCCCTCAGACGAGTCGGATCTCCCTTTGGGCCGCCTCCCC
GCTTAATCGCGTCGAGACCTAGAAAAACATGGAGCAATCACAAGTAGCAATACAGCAGCTACCAATGCTG
ATTGTGCCTGGCTAGAAGCACAAGAGGAGGAGGAGGTGGGTTTTCCAGTCACACCTCAGGTACCTTTAAG
ACCAATGACTTACAAGGCAGCTGTAGATCTTAGCCACTTTTTAAAAGAAAAGGGGGGACTGGAAGGGCTA
ATTCACTCCCAACGAAGACAAGATATCCTTGATCTGTGGATCTACCACACACAAGGCTACTTCCCTGATT
GGCAGAACTACACACCAGGGCCAGGGATCAGATATCCACTGACCTTTGGATGGTGCTACAAGCTAGTACC
AGTTGAGCAAGAGAAGGTAGAAGAAGCCAATGAAGGAGAGAACACCCGCTTGTTACACCCTGTGAGCCTG
CATGGGATGGATGACCCGGAGAGAGAAGTATTAGAGTGGAGGTTTGACAGCCGCCTAGCATTTCATCACA
TGGCCCGAGAGCTGCATCCGGACTGTACTGGGTCTCTCTGGTTAGACCAGATCTGAGCCTGGGAGCTCTC
TGGCTAACTAGGGAACCCACTGCTTAAGCCTCAATAAAGCTTGCCTTGAGTGCTTCAAGTAGTGTGTGCC
CGTCTGTTGTGTGACTCTGGTAACTAGAGATCCCTCAGACCCTTTTAGTCAGTGTGGAAAATCTCTAGCA
GGGCCCGTTTCATGTGAGCAAAAGGCCAGCAAAAGGCCAGGAACCGTAAAAAGGCCGCGTTGCTGGCGTT
TTTCCATAGGCTCCGCCCCCCTGACGAGCATCACAAAAATCGACGCTCAAGTCAGAGGTGGCGAAACCCG
ACAGGACTATAAAGATACCAGGCGTTTCCCCCTGGAAGCTCCCTCGTGCGCTCTCCTGTTCCGACCCTGC
CGCTTACCGGATACCTGTCCGCCTTTCTCCCTTCGGGAAGCGTGGCGCTTTCTCATAGCTCACGCTGTAG
GTATCTCAGTTCGGTGTAGGTCGTTCGCTCCAAGCTGGGCTGTGTGCACGAACCCCCCGTTCAGCCCGAC
CGCTGCGCCTTATCCGGTAACTATCGTCTTGAGTCCAACCCGGTAAGACACGACTTATCGCCACTGGCAG
CAGCCACTGGTAACAGGATTAGCAGAGCGAGGTATGTAGGCGGTGCTACAGAGTTCTTGAAGTGGTGGCC
TAACTACGGCTACACTAGAAGAACAGTATTTGGTATCTGCGCTCTGCTGAAGCCAGTTACCTTCGGAAAA
AGAGTTGGTAGCTCTTGATCCGGCAAACAAACCACCGCTGGTAGCGGTGGTTTTTTTGTTTGCAAGCAGC
AGATTACGCGCAGAAAAAAAGGATCTCAAGAAGATCCTTTGATCTTTTCTACGGGGTCTGACGCTCAGTG
GAACGAAAACTCACGTTAAGGGATTTTGGTCATGAGATTATCAAAAAGGATCTTCACCTAGATCCTTTTA
AATTAAAAATGAAGTTTTAAATCAATCTAAAGTATATATGAGTAAACTTGGTCTGACAGTTACCAATGCT
TAATCAGTGAGGCACCTATCTCAGCGATCTGTCTATTTCGTTCATCCATAGTTGCCTGACTCCCCGTCGT
GTAGATAACTACGATACGGGAGGGCTTACCATCTGGCCCCAGTGCTGCAATGATACCGCGAGACCCACGC
TCACCGGCTCCAGATTTATCAGCAATAAACCAGCCAGCCGGAAGGGCCGAGCGCAGAAGTGGTCCTGCAA
CTTTATCCGCCTCCATCCAGTCTATTAATTGTTGCCGGGAAGCTAGAGTAAGTAGTTCGCCAGTTAATAG
TTTGCGCAACGTTGTTGCCATTGCTACAGGCATCGTGGTGTCACGCTCGTCGTTTGGTATGGCTTCATTC
AGCTCCGGTTCCCAACGATCAAGGCGAGTTACATGATCCCCCATGTTGTGCAAAAAAGCGGTTAGCTCCT
TCGGTCCTCCGATCGTTGTCAGAAGTAAGTTGGCCGCAGTGTTATCACTCATGGTTATGGCAGCACTGCA
TAATTCTCTTACTGTCATGCCATCCGTAAGATGCTTTTCTGTGACTGGTGAGTACTCAACCAAGTCATTC
TGAGAATAGTGTATGCGGCGACCGAGTTGCTCTTGCCCGGCGTCAATACGGGATAATACCGCGCCACATA
GCAGAACTTTAAAAGTGCTCATCATTGGAAAACGTTCTTCGGGGCGAAAACTCTCAAGGATCTTACCGCT
GTTGAGATCCAGTTCGATGTAACCCACTCGTGCACCCAACTGATCTTCAGCATCTTTTACTTTCACCAGC
GTTTCTGGGTGAGCAAAAACAGGAAGGCAAAATGCCGCAAAAAAGGGAATAAGGGCGACACGGAAATGTT
GAATACTCATACTCTTCCTTTTTCAATATTATTGAAGCATTTATCAGGGTTATTGTCTCATGAGCGGATA
CATATTTGAATGTATTTAGAAAAATAAACAAATAGGGGTTCCGCGCACATTTCCCCGAAAAGTGCCACCT
GACGTCGACGGATCGGGAGATCTCCCGATCCCCTATGGTGCACTCTCAGTACAATCTGCTCTGATGCCGC
ATAGTTAAGCCAGTATCTGCTCCCTGCTTGTGTGTTGGAGGTCGCTGAGTAGTGCGCGAGCAAAATTTAA
GCTACAACAAGGCAAGGCTTGACCGACAATTGCATGAAGAATCTGCTTA
Features (pLannotate 1.2.2; 20 found; start..end, strand, type, name):
     59..388     +  promoter       SV40 promoter: SV40 enhancer and early promoter
    400..779     +  enhancer       CMV enhancer: human cytomegalovirus immediate early enhancer
    780..979     +  promoter       CMV promoter: human cytomegalovirus (CMV) immediate early promoter
    997..1177    +  LTR            5' LTR (truncated): truncated 5' long terminal repeat (LTR) from HIV-1
   1224..1349    +  misc_feature   HIV-1 Ψ: packaging signal of human immunodeficiency virus type 1
   1333..1671    +  CDS            HIV-1 gag (fragment): gag protein from human immunodeficiency virus 1; gag
   1846..2079    +  misc_feature   RRE: The Rev response element (RRE) of HIV-1 allows for Rev-dependent mRNA export from the nucleus to the cytoplasm.
   2200..2442    +  CDS            env (fragment): ENV_HV2ST - Experimental evidence at protein level: Swiss-Prot protein existence level 1. The gp120-gp41 heterodimer allows rapid transcytosis of the virus through CD4 negative cells such as simple epithelial monolayers of the intestinal, rectal and endocervical epithelial barriers. Both gp120 and gp41 specifically recognize glycosphingolipids galactosyl- ceramide (GalCer) or 3' sulfo-galactosyl-ceramide (GalS) present in the lipid rafts structures of epithelial cells. Binding to these alternative receptors allows the rapid transcytosis of the virus through the epithelial cells. This transcyto
   2455..2555    +  CDS            Rev (fragment): human immunodeficiency virus 1 (HIV-1) Rev protein; rev; enhances nuclear export of unspliced and incompletely spliced viral mRNAs
   2605..2722    +  misc_feature   cPPT/CTS: central polypurine tract and central termination sequence of HIV-1
   2859..3266    +  promoter       SFFV promoter: spleen focus-forming virus long terminal repeat (LTR) promoter
   3304..4671    +  CDS            P/V/C: V_NIPAV - Experimental evidence at protein level: Swiss-Prot protein existence level 1. Plays an essential role in the inhibition of host immune response. Prevents the establishment of cellular antiviral state by blocking interferon-alpha/beta (IFN-alpha/beta) production and signaling pathway. Interacts with host IFIH1/MDA5 and DHX58/LGP2 to inhibit the transduction pathway involved in the activation of IFN-beta promoter, thus protecting the virus against cell antiviral state. Blocks the type I interferon signaling pathway by interacting with host STAT1 and STAT2 and thereby inhibiting their p
   5175..5774    +  CDS            PuroR: puromycin N-acetyltransferase; pac from Streptomyces alboniger; confers resistance to puromycin
   5784..6372    +  misc_feature   WPRE: woodchuck hepatitis virus posttranscriptional regulatory element
   6383..6883    +  CDS            nef (fragment): NEF_HV1LA - Experimental evidence at protein level: Swiss-Prot protein existence level 1. Extracellular Nef protein targets CD4(+) T-lymphocytes for apoptosis by interacting with CXCR4 surface receptors. From Human immunodeficiency virus type 1 group M subtype B (isolate Lai) (HIV-1).
   6890..7070    +  LTR            5' LTR (truncated): truncated 5' long terminal repeat (LTR) from HIV-1
   7141..7729    -  rep_origin     ori: high-copy-number ColE1/pMB1/pBR322/pUC origin of replication
   7900..8760    -  CDS            AmpR: β-lactamase; bla; confers resistance to ampicillin, carbenicillin, and related antibiotics
   8761..8865    -  promoter       AmpR promoter: bla
   8924..8976    -  misc_feature   bom (fragment): basis of mobility region from pBR322
