[The description below was written by a language model from this plasmid's Addgene catalogue record and pLannotate feature annotations shown in this document.]
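Description:
pscALPSpuro-Nipah V is an HIV-1-based lentiviral transfer vector, built on the pscALPS backbone, for expressing the Nipah virus V protein in mammalian cells. In bacteria it is maintained through a high-copy ColE1/pUC-type origin and an ampicillin resistance gene (β-lactamase under its own promoter). The viral genome is transcribed from a hybrid arrangement in which the CMV enhancer and promoter sit directly upstream of a truncated HIV-1 5' LTR, with an SV40 enhancer/early promoter element annotated just before it. Downstream lie the standard cis-acting elements needed for vector production and transduction: the Ψ packaging signal with a short gag fragment, the Rev response element for Rev-dependent nuclear export of the genomic RNA, and the cPPT/CTS, which aids nuclear import of the reverse-transcribed genome. A second truncated LTR, preceded by a nef fragment, closes the proviral unit. Packaging functions and an envelope are not encoded and would have to be supplied in trans.

The payload is driven by the spleen focus-forming virus (SFFV) LTR promoter, which is followed by the Nipah V coding sequence from the P/V/C gene. The annotation describes V as an interferon antagonist that binds host IFIH1/MDA5 and LGP2 to block IFN-β induction and that interferes with STAT1/STAT2 signalling. A puromycin N-acetyltransferase gene lies further downstream for selection of transduced cells. About 500 nt between the two coding sequences carry no annotated feature, so the record does not state how puromycin resistance is expressed. A WPRE follows to enhance transcript stability and expression. The associated publication concerns MDA5-dependent innate sensing of HIV-1 RNA, which suggests use of the construct as a tool to inhibit this pathway.
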