Addgene plasmid #174228: pscALPSpuro-Nipah V
Purpose: Expresses Nipah virus V
Depositing lab: Jeremy Luban. Depositing organization: University of Massachusetts, Worcester. Publication: IFIH1 (MDA5) is required for innate immune detection of intron-containing RNA expressed from the HIV-1 provirus. Guney MH, Nagalekshmi K, McCauley SM, Carbone C, Aydemir O, Luban J. Proc Natl Acad Sci U S A. 2024 Jul 16;121(29):e2404349121. doi: 10.1073/pnas.2404349121. Epub 2024 Jul 10. PubMed 38985764.
Backbone
  Vector backbone: pscALPS
  Vector type: Mammalian Expression, Lentiviral
  Selectable markers: Puromycin
Growth in bacteria
  Bacterial resistance: Ampicillin, 100 μg/mL
  Growth temperature: 30°C
  Growth strain: NEB Stable
  Copy number: High Copy
Gene/Insert
  Gene/Insert name: Nipah V
  Species: Nipah virus
  Promoter: SFFV
  Cloning method: Restriction Enzyme; 5′ cloning site unknown (unknown if destroyed)
Terms and licenses: Academic/Nonprofit Terms; Industry Terms: Not Available to Industry
Depositor comments: Please visit https://doi.org/10.1101/2023.11.17.567619 for bioRxiv preprint.
How to cite: pscALPSpuro-Nipah V was a gift from Jeremy Luban (Addgene plasmid # 174228 ; http://n2t.net/addgene:174228 ; RRID:Addgene_174228)
